>Addgene plasmid #17251 | pCM1.56 | depositor full sequence | sequence record 8547 | Author sequence
CTTTCCTGCGTTATCCCCTGATTCTGTGGATAACCGTATTACCGCCTTTGAGTGAGCTGATACCGCTCGC
CGCAGCCGAACGACCGAGCGCAGCGAGTCAGTGAGCGAGGAAGCGGAAGAGCGCCCAATACGCAAACCGC
CTCTCCCCGCGCGTTGGCCGATTCATTAATGCAGCTGGCACGACAGGTTTCCCGACTGGAAAGCGGGCAG
TGAGCGCAACGCAATTAATACGCGTACCGCTAGCCAGGAAGAGTTTGTAGAAACGCAAAAAGGCCATCCG
TCAGGATGGCCTTCTGCTTAGTTTGATGCCTGGCAGTTTATGGCGGGCGTCCTGCCCGCCACCCTCCGGG
CCGTTGCTTCACAACGTTCAAATCCGCTCCCGGCGGATTTGTCCTACTCAGGAGAGCGTTCACCGACAAA
CAACAGATAAAACGAAAGGCCCAGTCTTCCGACTGAGCCTTTCGTTTTATTTGATGCCTGGCAGTTCCCT
ACTCTCGCGTTAACGCTAGCATGGATGTTTTCCCAGTCACGACGTTGTAAAACGACGGCCAGTCTTAAGC
TCGGGCCCGCGTTAACGCTACCATGGAGCTCCAAATAATGATTTTATTTTGACTGATAGTGACCTGTTCG
TTGCAACAAATTGATAAGCAATGCTTTTTTATAATGCCAACTTTGTATAGAAAAGTTGCTGCAGGTCGAC
TCTAGAGGATCAAGAGCATTTGAATCAGAATATGGAGAACGGAGCATGAGCATTTTCGAAGTTTTTTAGA
TGCACTAGAACAAAGCGTGTTGGCTTCCTCTGAGCCCGCTTTCCTTATATACCCGCATTCTGCAGCCTTA
CAGAATGTTCTAGAAGGTCCTAGATGCATTCGTTTGAAAATACTCCCGGTGGGTGCAAAGAGACGCAGAC
GGAAAATGTATCTGGGTCTCTTTAATGTGTACACTACTTTTCCATGTACCGAATGTGAGTCGCCCTCCTT
TTGCAACAAGCAGCTCGAATGTTCTAGAAAAAGGTGGAAAATAGTATAAATACCGTTGAAAATAAATACC
GAACAACATTTGCTCTAATTGTGAAATTAGAAATCTTCAAACTATAATCATCTCACTGGATCCTATCGAT
TCGCGGCCGCTGTACACCCGGGTGCCCTATAGTGAGTCGTATTGGTACCGGTAGAAAAAATCAAGTTTGT
ACAAAAAAGTTGAACGAGAAACGTAAAATGATATAAATATCAATATATTAAATTAGATTTTGCATAAAAA
ACAGACTACATAATACTGTAAAACACAACATATGCAGTCACTATGAATCAACTACTTAGATGGTATTAGT
GACCTGTAGAATTCGAGCTCTAGAGCTGCAGGGCGGCCGCGATATCCCCTATAGTGAGTCGTATTACATG
GTCATAGCTGTTTCCTGGCAGCTCTGGCCCGTGTCTCAAAATCTCTGATGTTACATTGCACAAGATAAAA
ATATATCATCATGAACAATAAAACTGTCTGCTTACATAAACAGTAATACAAGGGGTGTTATGAGCCATAT
TCAACGGGAAACGTCGAGGCCGCGATTAAATTCCAACATGGATGCTGATTTATATGGGTATAAATGGGCT
CGCGATAATGTCGGGCAATCAGGTGCGACAATCTATCGCTTGTATGGGAAGCCCGATGCGCCAGAGTTGT
TTCTGAAACATGGCAAAGGTAGCGTTGCCAATGATGTTACAGATGAGATGGTCAGACTAAACTGGCTGAC
GGAATTTATGCCTCTTCCGACCATCAAGCATTTTATCCGTACTCCTGATGATGCATGGTTACTCACCACT
GCGATCCCCGGAAAAACAGCATTCCAGGTATTAGAAGAATATCCTGATTCAGGTGAAAATATTGTTGATG
CGCTGGCAGTGTTCCTGCGCCGGTTGCATTCGATTCCTGTTTGTAATTGTCCTTTTAACAGCGATCGCGT
ATTTCGTCTCGCTCAGGCGCAATCACGAATGAATAACGGTTTGGTTGATGCGAGTGATTTTGATGACGAG
CGTAATGGCTGGCCTGTTGAACAAGTCTGGAAAGAAATGCATAAACTTTTGCCATTCTCACCGGATTCAG
TCGTCACTCATGGTGATTTCTCACTTGATAACCTTATTTTTGACGAGGGGAAATTAATAGGTTGTATTGA
TGTTGGACGAGTCGGAATCGCAGACCGATACCAGGATCTTGCCATCCTATGGAACTGCCTCGGTGAGTTT
TCTCCTTCATTACAGAAACGGCTTTTTCAAAAATATGGTATTGATAATCCTGATATGAATAAATTGCAGT
TTCATTTGATGCTCGATGAGTTTTTCTAATCAGAATTGGTTAATTGGTTGTAACACTGGCAGAGCATTAC
GCTGACTTGACGGGACGGCGCAAGCTCATGACCAAAATCCCTTAACGTGAGTTACGCGTCGTTCCACTGA
GCGTCAGACCCCGTAGAAAAGATCAAAGGATCTTCTTGAGATCCTTTTTTTCTGCGCGTAATCTGCTGCT
TGCAAACAAAAAAACCACCGCTACCAGCGGTGGTTTGTTTGCCGGATCAAGAGCTACCAACTCTTTTTCC
GAAGGTAACTGGCTTCAGCAGAGCGCAGATACCAAATACTGTCCTTCTAGTGTAGCCGTAGTTAGGCCAC
CACTTCAAGAACTCTGTAGCACCGCCTACATACCTCGCTCTGCTAATCCTGTTACCAGTGGCTGCTGCCA
GTGGCGATAAGTCGTGTCTTACCGGGTTGGACTCAAGACGATAGTTACCGGATAAGGCGCAGCGGTCGGG
CTGAACGGGGGGTTCGTGCACACAGCCCAGCTTGGAGCGAACGACCTACACCGAACTGAGATACCTACAG
CGTGAGCATTGAGAAAGCGCCACGCTTCCCGAAGGGAGAAAGGCGGACAGGTATCCGGTAAGCGGCAGGG
TCGGAACAGGAGAGCGCACGAGGGAGCTTCCAGGGGGAAACGCCTGGTATCTTTATAGTCCTGTCGGGTT
TCGCCACCTCTGACTTGAGCGTCGATTTTTGTGATGCTCGTCAGGGGGGCGGAGCCTATGGAAAAACGCC
AGCAACGCGGCCTTTTTACGGTTCCTGGCCTTTTGCTGGCCTTTTGCTCACATGTT
Features (pLannotate 1.2.2; 12 found; start..end, strand, type, name):
    121..213     +  CDS            lacI (fragment): lac repressor; lacI; The lac repressor binds to the lac operator to inhibit transcription in E. coli. This inhibition can be relieved by adding lactose or isopropyl-β-D-thiogalactopyranoside (IPTG).
    268..295     -  terminator     rrnB T2 terminator: transcription terminator T2 from the E. coli rrnB gene
    427..470     +  terminator     rrnB T1 terminator: Escherichia coli rrnB; transcription terminator T1 from the E. coli rrnB gene
    517..553     -  CDS            lacZα (fragment): LacZα fragment of β-galactosidase; lacZ fragment
    592..677     +  protein_bind   attL1 (fragment): mutant version of attL; recombination site for the Gateway® LR reaction LR Clonase™
    668..688     +  protein_bind   attB4: mutant version of attB; core recombination site for the Gateway® BP reaction BP Clonase™
    689..711     -  misc_feature   MCS (fragment): pUC18/19 multiple cloning site
   1146..1163    -  promoter       T7 promoter (fragment): promoter for bacteriophage T7 RNA polymerase
   1182..1305    +  protein_bind   attR1: mutant version of attR; recombination site for the Gateway® LR reaction LR Clonase™
   1378..1396    -  promoter       T7 promoter: promoter for bacteriophage T7 RNA polymerase
   1530..2339    +  CDS            KanR: aminoglycoside phosphotransferase; aph(3')-Ia; confers resistance to kanamycin in bacteria or G418 (Geneticin®) in eukaryotes
   2486..3074    +  rep_origin     ori: high-copy-number ColE1/pMB1/pBR322/pUC origin of replication
