[The description below was written by a language model from this plasmid's Addgene catalogue record and pLannotate feature annotations shown in this document.]
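Description:
pCM1.56 is a Gateway entry clone built in the pDONRP4P1R donor backbone, the "5′ slot" vector of the MultiSite Gateway system. It is a small bacterial plasmid of about 3.1 kb, maintained in E. coli through a high-copy ColE1/pUC-type origin and selected with kanamycin via the aph(3')-Ia resistance gene. Upstream of the cloning region, the annotated rrnB T1 and T2 terminators are standard pDONR elements that shield the insert from read-through transcription. The short lacI and lacZα fragments and the T7 promoter hits appear to be backbone or insert-flanking remnants rather than functional expression elements.

The insert is a 492 bp C. elegans sequence recorded as the "L3787 promoter", cloned without an ATG, so the start codon must come from the coding sequence placed downstream. The record does not say which gene or regulatory region this promoter comes from. It was introduced by a BP reaction that consumed the attP4 and attP1R sites. The resulting flanking sites are picked up by the automated annotation as an attL fragment overlapping an attB4 core on the 5′ side and an attR1 site on the 3′ side, consistent with the attL4/attR1 configuration expected of a first-position entry clone. A pUC-type MCS fragment and a partial T7 promoter annotated between these sites suggest the promoter was amplified from a pre-existing vector along with a little flanking sequence.

In use, the plasmid would be combined in a multi-fragment LR reaction with a middle-position ORF entry clone, a 3′ UTR entry clone and a destination vector to assemble a promoter–gene–3′ UTR transgene. The associated publication concerns transgenic approaches for the C. elegans germline, which places this clone in a modular toolkit for building worm expression constructs.
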