Addgene plasmid #17251: pCM1.56
Depositing lab: Geraldine Seydoux. Depositing organization: Johns Hopkins University and School of Medicine. Publication: Transgenic solutions for the germline. Merritt C, Seydoux G. WormBook. 2010 Feb 8:1-21. doi: 10.1895/wormbook.1.148.1. PubMed 20169625.
Backbone
  Vector backbone: pDONRP4P1R
  Backbone size w/o insert (bp): 2645
  Vector type: Gateway
Growth in bacteria
  Bacterial resistance: Kanamycin, 50 μg/mL
  Growth temperature: 37°C
  Growth strain: DH5alpha
  Copy number: Unknown
Gene/Insert
  Gene/Insert name: L3787 promoter NO ATG in pDONRP4P1R
  Species: C. elegans (nematode)
  Insert size (bp): 492
  Cloning method: Gateway Cloning; 5′ cloning site attP4 (destroyed during cloning); 3′ cloning site attP1R (destroyed during cloning)
  Sequencing primers: 5′ M13Forward
Terms and licenses: Academic/Nonprofit Terms; Industry Terms: Not Available to Industry
How to cite: pCM1.56 was a gift from Geraldine Seydoux (Addgene plasmid # 17251 ; http://n2t.net/addgene:17251 ; RRID:Addgene_17251)
