>Addgene plasmid #17251 | pCM1.56 | addgene partial sequence | sequence record 23324 | M13-F20 5'-TGTAAAACGACGGCCAGT-3'
TGGAGCTCCAATAATGATTTTATTTTGACTGATAGTGACCTGTTCGTTGCAACAAATTGATAAGCAATGC
TTTTTTATAATGCCAACTTTGTATAGAAAAGTTGCTGCAGGTCGACTCTAGAGGATCAAGAGCATTTGAA
TCAGAATATGGAGAACGGAGCATGAGCATTTTCGAAGTTTTTTAGATGCACTAGAACAAAGCGTGTTGGC
TTCCTCTGAGCCCGCTTTCCTTATATACCCGCATTCTGCAGCCTTACAGAATGTTCTAGAAGGTCCTAGA
TGCATTCGTTTGAAAATACTCCCGGTGGGTGCAAAGAGACGCAGACGGAAAATGTATCTGGGTCTCTTTA
ATGTGTACACTACTTTTCCATGTACCGAATGTGAGTCGCCCTCCTTTTGCAACAAGCAGCTCGAATGTTC
TAGAAAAAGGTGGAAAATAGTATAAATACCGTTGAAAATAAATACCGAACAACATTTGCTCTAATTGTGA
AATTAGAAATCTTCAAACTATAATCATCTCACTGGATCCTATCGATTCGCGGCCGCTGTACACCCGGGTG
CCCTATAGTGAGTCGTATTGGTACCGGTAGAAAAAATCAAGTTTGTACAAAAAAGTTGAACGAGAAACGT
AAAATGATATAAATATCAATATATTAAATTAGATTTTGCATAAAAAACAGACTACATAATACTGTAAAAC
ACAACATATGCAGTCACTATGAACCAACTACTTAGATGGTATTAGTGACCTGTAGAATTCGAGCTCTAGA
GCTGCAGGGCGGCCGCGATATCCCCTATAGTGAGTCGTATTACATGGTCATAGCTGTTTCCTGGCAGCTC
TGGCCCGTGTCTCAAAATCTCTGATGTTACATTGCACAAGATAAAAATATATCATCATGAACAATAAAAC
TGTCTGCTTACATAAACAGTAA
